Addgene plasmid #45235: Cenp-B INCENP mCherry
Purpose: Target INCENP to centromeres via full length CENP-B
Depositing lab: Michael Lampson. Publication: Aurora B dynamics at centromeres create a diffusion-based phosphorylation gradient. Wang E, Ballister ER, Lampson MA. J Cell Biol. 2011 Aug 22;194(4):539-49. doi: 10.1083/jcb.201103044. Epub 2011 Aug 15. PubMed 21844210.
Backbone
  Vector backbone: pcDNA3.1
  Backbone manufacturer: Invitrogen
  Vector type: Mammalian Expression
Growth in bacteria
  Bacterial resistance: Ampicillin, 100 μg/mL
  Growth temperature: 37°C
  Growth strain: DH5alpha
  Copy number: High Copy
Gene/Insert
  Gene/Insert name: Cenp-B, INCENP-Δcen, mCherry (alt name: pXW023)
  Species: H. sapiens (human)
  Insert size (bp): 5197
  Mutation: CEN box deleted from INCENP (aa1-46)
  Tag / fusion protein: mCherry (C terminal on insert); full length CENP-B
Terms and licenses: Academic/Nonprofit Terms; Industry Terms: Not Available to Industry
How to cite: Cenp-B INCENP mCherry was a gift from Michael Lampson (Addgene plasmid # 45235 ; http://n2t.net/addgene:45235 ; RRID:Addgene_45235)
