[The description below was written by a language model from this plasmid's Addgene catalogue record and pLannotate feature annotations shown in this document.]
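Description:
Cenp-B INCENP mCherry (also called pXW023) is a mammalian expression plasmid built on the pcDNA3.1 backbone, about 10.5 kb in total. It is propagated in E. coli as a high-copy plasmid through a ColE1/pUC-type origin and selected with ampicillin via the β-lactamase gene. The backbone also carries an f1 origin and an SV40 early promoter-driven neomycin phosphotransferase cassette with an SV40 polyadenylation signal, which can provide G418 selection in mammalian cells. Short annotated fragments (bom, lac promoter/operator, lacI, ble and a truncated HIV-1 LTR match) appear to be backbone remnants or incidental matches rather than functional parts of the design.

The payload is a single human fusion open reading frame of roughly 5.2 kb, transcribed from the CMV immediate-early enhancer/promoter and terminated by the bovine growth hormone polyadenylation signal. Flanking T7 and SP6 promoters are standard backbone elements. The fusion consists of full-length CENP-B at the N terminus, followed by INCENP lacking its CEN box (amino acids 1–46 deleted), then a short linker derived from a multiple cloning site and a C-terminal mCherry. CENP-B binds the CENP-B box in alphoid satellite DNA. The deleted N-terminal region of INCENP normally tethers the chromosomal passenger complex to the inner centromere through survivin and borealin. Replacing this native targeting module with CENP-B therefore directs INCENP, the scaffold whose C terminus associates with Aurora B, to centromeres by an independent route, while mCherry allows localisation to be followed by red fluorescence. The stated purpose is to target INCENP to centromeres, in the context of studying Aurora B dynamics and phosphorylation gradients at centromeres.
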