Features (pLannotate 1.2.2; 24 found; start..end, strand, type, name):
     28..80      -  misc_feature   bom (fragment): basis of mobility region from pBR322
    235..614     +  enhancer       CMV enhancer: human cytomegalovirus immediate early enhancer
    615..818     +  promoter       CMV promoter: human cytomegalovirus (CMV) immediate early promoter
    814..847     +  LTR            5' LTR (truncated) (fragment): truncated 5' long terminal repeat (LTR) from HIV-1
    863..881     +  promoter       T7 promoter: promoter for bacteriophage T7 RNA polymerase
    909..2705    +  CDS            CENPB: CENPB_HUMAN - Experimental evidence at protein level: Swiss-Prot protein existence level 1. Interacts with centromeric heterochromatin in chromosomes and binds to a specific 17 bp subset of alphoid satellite DNA, called the CENP-B box (PubMed:11726497). May organize arrays of centromere satellite DNA into a higher-order structure which then directs centromere formation and kinetochore assembly in mammalian chromosomes (Probable). From Homo sapiens (Human).
   2724..5333    +  CDS            INCENP (fragment): INCE_HUMAN - Experimental evidence at protein level: Swiss-Prot protein existence level 1. Component of the chromosomal passenger complex (CPC), a complex that acts as a key regulator of mitosis. The CPC complex has essential functions at the centromere in ensuring correct chromosome alignment and segregation and is required for chromatin-induced microtubule stabilization and spindle assembly. Acts as a scaffold regulating CPC localization and activity. The C-terminus associates with AURKB or AURKC, the N-terminus associated with BIRC5/survivin and CDCA8/borealin tethers the CPC to the inner c
   5333..5377    +  misc_feature   MCS (fragment): multiple cloning site
   5379..6086    +  CDS            mCherry: mCherry is a basic (constitutively fluorescent) red fluorescent protein published in 2004, derived from Discosoma sp.. It is reported to be a very rapidly-maturing monomer with low acid sensitivity.
   6105..6123    -  promoter       SP6 promoter: promoter for bacteriophage SP6 RNA polymerase
   6149..6373    +  polyA_signal   bGH poly(A) signal: bovine growth hormone polyadenylation signal
   6377..6398    +  promoter       SV40 promoter (fragment): SV40 enhancer and early promoter
   6419..6847    +  rep_origin     f1 ori (sequence partly withheld): f1 bacteriophage origin of replication; arrow indicates direction of (+) strand synthesis
   6861..7190    +  promoter       SV40 promoter: SV40 enhancer and early promoter
   7257..8048    +  CDS            neo: KKA2_KLEPN - Also known as kan, nptII. Experimental evidence at protein level: Swiss-Prot protein existence level 1. Resistance to kanamycin, neomycin, paromomycin, ribostamycin, butirosin and gentamicin B. From Klebsiella pneumoniae.
   8072..8230    +  CDS            ble (fragment): BLE_KLEPN - Experimental evidence at protein level: Swiss-Prot protein existence level 1. Binding protein with a strong affinity to the bleomycin family of antibiotics. Binds to CL990; an antimitotic-antibiotic compound. From Klebsiella pneumoniae.
   8225..8346    +  polyA_signal   SV40 poly(A) signal: SV40 polyadenylation signal
   8419..8435    -  protein_bind   lac operator: The lac repressor binds to the lac operator to inhibit transcription in E. coli. This inhibition can be relieved by adding lactose or isopropyl-β-D-thiogalactopyranoside (IPTG). lac repressor encoded by lacI
   8443..8473    -  promoter       lac promoter: promoter for the E. coli lac operon
   8488..8509    -  protein_bind   CAP binding site: CAP binding activates transcription in the presence of cAMP. E. coli catabolite activator protein
   8522..8614    -  CDS            lacI (fragment): lac repressor; lacI; The lac repressor binds to the lac operator to inhibit transcription in E. coli. This inhibition can be relieved by adding lactose or isopropyl-β-D-thiogalactopyranoside (IPTG).
   8797..9382    -  rep_origin     ori: high-copy-number ColE1/pMB1/pBR322/pUC origin of replication
   9553..10413   -  CDS            AmpR: β-lactamase; bla; confers resistance to ampicillin, carbenicillin, and related antibiotics
  10414..10518   -  promoter       AmpR promoter: bla
>Addgene plasmid #45235 | Cenp-B INCENP mCherry | depositor full sequence | sequence record 84488 | Cenp-B INCENP mCherry sequence 10549 bps
GACGGATCGGGAGATCTCCCGATCCCCTATGGTGCACTCTCAGTACAATCTGCTCTGATGCCGCATAGTT
AAGCCAGTATCTGCTCCCTGCTTGTGTGTTGGAGGTCGCTGAGTAGTGCGCGAGCAAAATTTAAGCTACA
ACAAGGCAAGGCTTGACCGACAATTGCATGAAGAATCTGCTTAGGGTTAGGCGTTTTGCGCTGCTTCGCG
ATGTACGGGCCAGATATACGCGTTGACATTGATTATTGACTAGTTATTAATAGTAATCAATTACGGGGTC
ATTAGTTCATAGCCCATATATGGAGTTCCGCGTTACATAACTTACGGTAAATGGCCCGCCTGGCTGACCG
CCCAACGACCCCCGCCCATTGACGTCAATAATGACGTATGTTCCCATAGTAACGCCAATAGGGACTTTCC
ATTGACGTCAATGGGTGGAGTATTTACGGTAAACTGCCCACTTGGCAGTACATCAAGTGTATCATATGCC
AAGTACGCCCCCTATTGACGTCAATGACGGTAAATGGCCCGCCTGGCATTATGCCCAGTACATGACCTTA
TGGGACTTTCCTACTTGGCAGTACATCTACGTATTAGTCATCGCTATTACCATGGTGATGCGGTTTTGGC
AGTACATCAATGGGCGTGGATAGCGGTTTGACTCACGGGGATTTCCAAGTCTCCACCCCATTGACGTCAA
TGGGAGTTTGTTTTGGCACCAAAATCAACGGGACTTTCCAAAATGTCGTAACAACTCCGCCCCATTGACG
CAAATGGGCGGTAGGCGTGTACGGTGGGAGGTCTATATAAGCAGAGCTCTCTGGCTAACTAGAGAACCCA
CTGCTTACTGGCTTATCGAAATTAATACGACTCACTATAGGGAGACCCAAGCTTGGCGCGCCGCCACCAT
GGGCCCCAAGAGGCGACAGCTGACGTTCCGGGAGAAGTCACGGATCATCCAGGAGGTGGAGGAGAATCCG
GACCTGCGCAAGGGCGAGATCGCGCGGCGCTTCAACATCCCGCCGTCCACGCTGAGCACGATCCTGAAGA
ACAAGCGCGCCATCCTGGCGTCGGAGCGCAAGTACGGGGTGGCCTCCACCTGCCGCAAGACCAACAAGCT
GTCTCCCTACGACAAGCTCGAGGGCTTGCTCATCGCCTGGTTCCAGCAGATCCGCGCCGCCGGCCTGCCG
GTCAAGGGCATCATCCTCAAGGAGAAGGCGCTGCGCATAGCCGAGGAGCTGGGCATGGACGACTTCACCG
CCTCCAACGGCTGGCTGGACCGCTTCCGCCGGCGCCACGGCGTGGTGTCCTGCAGCGGCGTGGCCCGCGC
CCGCGCGCGAAACGCTGCCCCCCGCACCCCGGCGGCGCCTGCCAGTCCGGCCGCGGTGCCCTCGGAGGGC
AGTGGCGGGAGCACTACTGGTTGGCGCGCTCGGGAGGAGCAGCCGCCGTCGGTGGCCGAGGGCTACGCCT
CGCAGGACGTGTTCAGCGCCACCGAGACCAGTCTATGGTACGACTTCCTGCCCGACCAGGCCGCGGGGCT
GTGCGGAGGCGACGGACGGCCGCGTCAAGCCACCCAGCGCCTGAGCGTCCTGCTATGCGCCAATGCCGAC
GGCAGCGAGAAGCTGCCCCCGCTGGTGGCCGGCAAGTCGGCCAAGCCCCGCGCAGGCCAAGCCGGCCTGC
CCTGCGACTACACCGCCAACTCCAAGGGTGGTGTCACCACCCAGGCCCTGGCCAAGTACTTGAAGGCCTT
GGACACCCGAATGGCTGCAGAGTCTCGCCGGGTCCTGCTGTTGGCCGGCCGCTTGGCTGCCCAGTCCTTG
GACACCTCGGGCCTGCGGCATGTGCAGCTGGCCTTCTTCCCTCCCGGCACCGTGCATCCGCTGGAGAGGG
GAGTGGTCCAGCAGGTGAAGGGCCACTACCGCCAGGCCATGCTGCTCAAGGCCATGGCCGCGCTAGAGGG
CCAGGATCCCTCAGGCCTGCAGCTGGGTCTCACGGAGGCCCTGCACTTTGTGGCTGCCGCCTGGCAGGCA
GTGGAGCCTTCGGACATAGCCGCCTGCTTTCGTGAGGCTGGCTTTGGGGGTGGCCCTAATGCCACCATCA
CCACTTCCCTCAAGAGTGAGGGAGAGGAAGAGGAGGAGGAGGAGGAAGAAGAGGAGGAGGAAGAGGGTGA
AGGAGAGGAAGAGGAGGAGGAAGGGGAGGAGGAGGAGGAGGAAGGGGGGGAAGGAGAGGAATTGGGGGAG
GAAGAGGAGGTGGAGGAGGAGGGTGATGTTGATAGTGATGAAGAAGAGGAGGAAGATGAGGAGAGCTCCT
CGGAGGGCTTGGAGGCTGAGGACTGGGCCCAGGGAGTAGTGGAGGCCGGTGGCAGCTTCGGGGCTTATGG
TGCCCAGGAGGAAGCCCAGTGCCCTACTCTGCATTTCCTGGAAGGTGGGGAGGACTCTGATTCAGACAGT
GAGGAAGAGGACGATGAGGAAGAGGATGATGAAGATGAAGACGACGATGATGATGAGGAGGATGGTGATG
AGGTGCCTGTACCCAGCTTTGGGGAGGCCATGGCTTACTTTGCCATGGTCAAGAGGTACCTGACCTCCTT
CCCCATTGATGACCGCGTGCAGAGCCACATCCTCCACTTGGAACACGATCTGGTTCATGTGACCAGGAAG
AACCACGCCAGGCAGGCGGGAGTTCGAGGTCTTGGACATCAAAGCGGGCTAGCAGGGAGCACTGAATTCA
GCAAAGAGCCAGAGCTGATGCCCAAAACACCTTCTCAGAAGAACCGACGGAAGAAGAGACGGATTTCTTA
TGTTCAGGATGAAAACAGAGATCCCATCAGGAGAAGGTTATCCCGCAGAAAGTCTCGGAGCAGCCAGCAG
AGCACCCGACGCCTCCGCAGCAAGGACAGTGTAGAGAAGCTGGCTACAGTGGTCGGGGAGAACGGCTCCG
TTCTGCGGCGTGTGACCCGTGCTGCGGCTGCAGCTGCCGCGGCTACCATGGCATTGGCTGCACCTTCTTC
ACCCACCCCTGAGTCTCCCACGATGCTGACTAAGAAGCCCGAGGATAACCACACCCAGTGCCAGCTGGTG
CCTGTGGTGGAGATCGGCATCAGTGAGCGCCAGAATGCTGAGCAGCATGTCACCCAGCTCATGTCCACCG
AGCCTCTGCCCCGCACTCTGTCCCCGACTCCAGCTTCAGCCACAGCTCCAACCTCCCAGGGCATCCCGAC
ATCAGATGAGGAATCAACACCTAAGAAGTCGAAGGCCAGGATACTGGAGTCCATCACAGTGAGCTCCCTG
ATGGCTACACCCCAGGACCCCAAGGGTCAAGGGGTCGGGACGGGGCGGTCTGCGTCTAAGCTCAGGATTG
CGCAGGTCTCCCCTGGCCCACGGGACTCGCCAGCCTTTCCAGATTCTCCATGGCGGGAGCGGGTGCTGGC
TCCCATCCTGCCGGATAACTTCTCCACGCCCACGGGCTCTCGCACGGACTCTCAATCGGTGCGGCACAGC
CCGATCGCCCCGTCTTCCCCGAGTCCCCGAGTCTTAGCCCAGAAGTACTCTCTGGTGGCCAAACAGGAAA
GTGTTGTCCGCAGGGCGAGCAGAAGGCTTGCCAAGAAGACTGCCGAAGAGCCAGCTGCCTCTGGCCGCAT
CATCTGTCACAGTTACCTGGAGAGGCTCCTGAATGTTGAGGTGCCCCAGAAAGTTGGTTCTGAGCAGAAG
GAACCCCCCGAGGAGGCTGAGCCTGTGGCGGCAGCTGAGCCAGAGGTCCCTGAGAACAACGGAAATAACT
CGTGGCCCCACAATGACACAGAGATCGCCAACAGCACACCCAACCCGAAGCCTGCAGCCAGCAGCCCGGA
AACACCCTCTGCAGGGCAGCAAGAGGCCAAGACGGACCAAGCAGATGGACCCAGAGAGCCACCGCAGAGT
GCCAGGAGGAAGCGCAGCTACAAGCAGGCCGTGAGTGAGCTGGACGAGGAGCAGCACCTGGAGGATGAGG
AGCTGCAGCCCCCCAGGAGCAAGACCCCTTCCTCACCCTGCCCAGCCAGCAAGGTGGTACGGCCCCTCCG
GACCTTTCTGCACACAGTGCAGAGGAACCAGATGCTCACGACCCCGACCTCAGCCCCACGCAGCGTCATG
AAGTCCTTTATTAAGCGCAACACTCCCCTGCGCATGGACCCCAAGTGCAGCTTCGTCGAGAAGGAGCGGC
AGCGCCTGGAGAATCTGCGGCGGAAGGAGGAGGCCGAGCAGCTGCGCAGGCAGAAGGTGGAGGAGGACAA
GCGGCGGCGGCTGGAGGAGGTGAAGCTGAAGCGTGAGGAACGCCTCCGCAAGGTGCTGCAGGCCCGCGAG
CGGGTGGAGCAGATGAAGGAGGAGAAGAAGAAGCAGATTGAGCAGAAGTTTGCTCAGATCGACGAGAAGA
CTGAGAAGGCCAAGGAGGAGCGGCTGGCAGAGGAGAAGGCCAAGAAAAAGGCGGCGGCCAAGAAGATGGA
GGAGGTGGAAGCACGCAGGAAGCAGGAAGAGGATGCACGTAGGCTCAGGTGGCTGCAGCAGGAGGAGGAA
GAGCGGCGGCACCAAGAGCTGCTGCAGAAGAAGAAGGAAGAGGAGCAGGAGCGGCTGCGGAAGGCGGCCG
AGGCTAAGCGGCTGGCAGAGCAGCGGGAGCAGGAGCGGCGGGAGCAGGAGCGGCGCGAGCAGGAGCGGCG
CGAGCAGGAGCGGCGGGAGCAGGAGCGGCGCGAGCAGGAGCGACAGCTGGCAGAGCAGGAGCGTCGGCGG
GAGCAGGAGCGGCTCCAGGCCGAGAGGGAGCTGCAGGAGCGGGAGAAGGCCCTGCGGCTGCAGAAGGAGC
AGCTGCAGAGGGAACTGGAGGAGAAGAAGAAGGAAGAGCAGCAGCGTCTGGCTGAGCGGCAGCTGCAGGA
GGAGCAAGAGAAGAAAGCCAAGGAGGCAGCAGGGGCCAGCAAGGCCCTGAATGTGACTGTGGACGTGCAG
TCTCCAGCTTGTACCTCATATCAGATGACTCCGCAAGGGCACAGGGCCCCTCCCAAGATCAACCCAGATA
ACTACGGGATGGATCTGAATAGCGACGACTCCACCGATGATGAGGCCCATCCCCGGAAGCCCATCCCCAC
CTGGGCCCGAGGCACCCCGCTCAGCCAGGCTATCATTCACCAGTACTACCACCCACCGAACCTTCTGGAG
CTCTTTGGAACCATTCTCCCACTGGACTTGGAGGATATCTTCAAGAAGAGCAAGCCCCGCTATCACAAGC
GCACCAGCTCTGCTGTCTGGAACTCACCGCCCCTGCAGGGCGCCAGGGTCCCCAGCAGCCTGGCCTACAG
CCTGAAGAAGCACAAGCTTCGAATTCTGCAGTCGACGGTACCGCGGGCCCGGGATCCAATGGTGAGCAAG
GGCGAGGAGGATAACATGGCCATCATCAAGGAGTTCATGCGCTTCAAGGTGCACATGGAGGGCTCCGTGA
ACGGCCACGAGTTCGAGATCGAGGGCGAGGGCGAGGGCCGCCCCTACGAGGGCACCCAGACCGCCAAGCT
GAAGGTGACCAAGGGTGGCCCCCTGCCCTTCGCCTGGGACATCCTGTCCCCTCAGTTCATGTACGGCTCC
AAGGCCTACGTGAAGCACCCCGCCGACATCCCCGACTACTTGAAGCTGTCCTTCCCCGAGGGCTTCAAGT
GGGAGCGCGTGATGAACTTCGAGGACGGCGGCGTGGTGACCGTGACCCAGGACTCCTCCCTGCAGGACGG
CGAGTTCATCTACAAGGTGAAGCTGCGCGGCACCAACTTCCCCTCCGACGGCCCCGTAATGCAGAAGAAG
ACCATGGGCTGGGAGGCCTCCTCCGAGCGGATGTACCCCGAGGACGGCGCCCTGAAGGGCGAGATCAAGC
AGAGGCTGAAGCTGAAGGACGGCGGCCACTACGACGCTGAGGTCAAGACCACCTACAAGGCCAAGAAGCC
CGTGCAGCTGCCCGGCGCCTACAACGTCAACATCAAGTTGGACATCACCTCCCACAACGAGGACTACACC
ATCGTGGAACAGTACGAACGCGCCGAGGGCCGCCACTCCACCGGCGGCATGGACGAGCTGTACAAGTAAT
CTAGAGGGCCCTATTCTATAGTGTCACCTAAATGCTAGAGCTCGCTGATCAGCCTCGACTGTGCCTTCTA
GTTGCCAGCCATCTGTTGTTTGCCCCTCCCCCGTGCCTTCCTTGACCCTGGAAGGTGCCACTCCCACTGT
CCTTTCCTAATAAAATGAGGAAATTGCATCGCATTGTCTGAGTAGGTGTCATTCTATTCTGGGGGGTGGG
GTGGGGCAGGACAGCAAGGGGGAGGATTGGGAAGACAATAGCAGGCATGCTGGGGATGCGGTGGGCTCTA
TGGCTTCTGAGGCGGAAAGAACCAGCTGGGGCTCTAGGGGGTATCCCC
[124 nt withheld, positions 6419-6542]
C
[91 nt withheld, positions 6544-6634]
A
[49 nt withheld, positions 6636-6684]
CCTTTGACGTTGGAGTCCACGTTCTTT
[37 nt withheld, positions 6712-6748]
ACCCTATCTCGGTCTATTCTTTTGATTTATAAGGGATTTTGCCGATTTCGGCCTATTGGTTAAAAAATGA
GCTGATTTAACAAAAATTTAACGCGAATTAATTCTGTGGAATGTGTGTCAGTTAGGGTGTGGAAAGTCCC
CAGGCTCCCCAGCAGGCAGAAGTATGCAAAGCATGCATCTCAATTAGTCAGCAACCAGGTGTGGAAAGTC
CCCAGGCTCCCCAGCAGGCAGAAGTATGCAAAGCATGCATCTCAATTAGTCAGCAACCATAGTCCCGCCC
CTAACTCCGCCCATCCCGCCCCTAACTCCGCCCAGTTCCGCCCATTCTCCGCCCCATGGCTGACTAATTT
TTTTTATTTATGCAGAGGCCGAGGCCGCCTCTGCCTCTGAGCTATTCCAGAAGTAGTGAGGAGGCTTTTT
TGGAGGCCTAGGCTTTTGCAAAAAGCTCCCGGGAGCTTGTATATCCATTTTCGGATCTGATCAAGAGACA
GGATGAGGATCGTTTCGCATGATTGAACAAGATGGATTGCACGCAGGTTCTCCGGCCGCTTGGGTGGAGA
GGCTATTCGGCTATGACTGGGCACAACAGACAATCGGCTGCTCTGATGCCGCCGTGTTCCGGCTGTCAGC
GCAGGGGCGCCCGGTTCTTTTTGTCAAGACCGACCTGTCCGGTGCCCTGAATGAACTGCAGGACGAGGCA
GCGCGGCTATCGTGGCTGGCCACGACGGGCGTTCCTTGCGCAGCTGTGCTCGACGTTGTCACTGAAGCGG
GAAGGGACTGGCTGCTATTGGGCGAAGTGCCGGGGCAGGATCTCCTGTCATCTCACCTTGCTCCTGCCGA
GAAAGTATCCATCATGGCTGATGCAATGCGGCGGCTGCATACGCTTGATCCGGCTACCTGCCCATTCGAC
CACCAAGCGAAACATCGCATCGAGCGAGCACGTACTCGGATGGAAGCCGGTCTTGTCGATCAGGATGATC
TGGACGAAGAGCATCAGGGGCTCGCGCCAGCCGAACTGTTCGCCAGGCTCAAGGCGCGCATGCCCGACGG
CGAGGATCTCGTCGTGACCCATGGCGATGCCTGCTTGCCGAATATCATGGTGGAAAATGGCCGCTTTTCT
GGATTCATCGACTGTGGCCGGCTGGGTGTGGCGGACCGCTATCAGGACATAGCGTTGGCTACCCGTGATA
TTGCTGAAGAGCTTGGCGGCGAATGGGCTGACCGCTTCCTCGTGCTTTACGGTATCGCCGCTCCCGATTC
GCAGCGCATCGCCTTCTATCGCCTTCTTGACGAGTTCTTCTGAGCGGGACTCTGGGGTTCGAAATGACCG
ACCAAGCGACGCCCAACCTGCCATCACGAGATTTCGATTCCACCGCCGCCTTCTATGAAAGGTTGGGCTT
CGGAATCGTTTTCCGGGACGCCGGCTGGATGATCCTCCAGCGCGGGGATCTCATGCTGGAGTTCTTCGCC
CACCCCAACTTGTTTATTGCAGCTTATAATGGTTACAAATAAAGCAATAGCATCACAAATTTCACAAATA
AAGCATTTTTTTCACTGCATTCTAGTTGTGGTTTGTCCAAACTCATCAATGTATCTTATCATGTCTGTAT
ACCGTCGACCTCTAGCTAGAGCTTGGCGTAATCATGGTCATAGCTGTTTCCTGTGTGAAATTGTTATCCG
CTCACAATTCCACACAACATACGAGCCGGAAGCATAAAGTGTAAAGCCTGGGGTGCCTAATGAGTGAGCT
AACTCACATTAATTGCGTTGCGCTCACTGCCCGCTTTCCAGTCGGGAAACCTGTCGTGCCAGCTGCATTA
ATGAATCGGCCAACGCGCGGGGAGAGGCGGTTTGCGTATTGGGCGCTCTTCCGCTTCCTCGCTCACTGAC
TCGCTGCGCTCGGTCGTTCGGCTGCGGCGAGCGGTATCAGCTCACTCAAAGGCGGTAATACGGTTATCCA
CAGAATCAGGGGATAACGCAGGAAAGAACATGTGAGCAAAAGGCCAGCAAAAGGCCAGGAACCGTAAAAA
GGCCGCGTTGCTGGCGTTTTTCCATAGGCTCCGCCCCCCTGACGAGCATCACAAAAATCGACGCTCAAGT
CAGAGGTGGCGAAACCCGACAGGACTATAAAGATACCAGGCGTTTCCCCCTGGAAGCTCCCTCGTGCGCT
CTCCTGTTCCGACCCTGCCGCTTACCGGATACCTGTCCGCCTTTCTCCCTTCGGGAAGCGTGGCGCTTTC
TCATAGCTCACGCTGTAGGTATCTCAGTTCGGTGTAGGTCGTTCGCTCCAAGCTGGGCTGTGTGCACGAA
CCCCCCGTTCAGCCCGACCGCTGCGCCTTATCCGGTAACTATCGTCTTGAGTCCAACCCGGTAAGACACG
ACTTATCGCCACTGGCAGCAGCCACTGGTAACAGGATTAGCAGAGCGAGGTATGTAGGCGGTGCTACAGA
GTTCTTGAAGTGGTGGCCTAACTACGGCTACACTAGAAGAACAGTATTTGGTATCTGCGCTCTGCTGAAG
CCAGTTACCTTCGGAAAAAGAGTTGGTAGCTCTTGATCCGGCAAACAAACCACCGCTGGTAGCGGTTTTT
TTGTTTGCAAGCAGCAGATTACGCGCAGAAAAAAAGGATCTCAAGAAGATCCTTTGATCTTTTCTACGGG
GTCTGACGCTCAGTGGAACGAAAACTCACGTTAAGGGATTTTGGTCATGAGATTATCAAAAAGGATCTTC
ACCTAGATCCTTTTAAATTAAAAATGAAGTTTTAAATCAATCTAAAGTATATATGAGTAAACTTGGTCTG
ACAGTTACCAATGCTTAATCAGTGAGGCACCTATCTCAGCGATCTGTCTATTTCGTTCATCCATAGTTGC
CTGACTCCCCGTCGTGTAGATAACTACGATACGGGAGGGCTTACCATCTGGCCCCAGTGCTGCAATGATA
CCGCGAGACCCACGCTCACCGGCTCCAGATTTATCAGCAATAAACCAGCCAGCCGGAAGGGCCGAGCGCA
GAAGTGGTCCTGCAACTTTATCCGCCTCCATCCAGTCTATTAATTGTTGCCGGGAAGCTAGAGTAAGTAG
TTCGCCAGTTAATAGTTTGCGCAACGTTGTTGCCATTGCTACAGGCATCGTGGTGTCACGCTCGTCGTTT
GGTATGGCTTCATTCAGCTCCGGTTCCCAACGATCAAGGCGAGTTACATGATCCCCCATGTTGTGCAAAA
AAGCGGTTAGCTCCTTCGGTCCTCCGATCGTTGTCAGAAGTAAGTTGGCCGCAGTGTTATCACTCATGGT
TATGGCAGCACTGCATAATTCTCTTACTGTCATGCCATCCGTAAGATGCTTTTCTGTGACTGGTGAGTAC
TCAACCAAGTCATTCTGAGAATAGTGTATGCGGCGACCGAGTTGCTCTTGCCCGGCGTCAATACGGGATA
ATACCGCGCCACATAGCAGAACTTTAAAAGTGCTCATCATTGGAAAACGTTCTTCGGGGCGAAAACTCTC
AAGGATCTTACCGCTGTTGAGATCCAGTTCGATGTAACCCACTCGTGCACCCAACTGATCTTCAGCATCT
TTTACTTTCACCAGCGTTTCTGGGTGAGCAAAAACAGGAAGGCAAAATGCCGCAAAAAAGGGAATAAGGG
CGACACGGAAATGTTGAATACTCATACTCTTCCTTTTTCAATATTATTGAAGCATTTATCAGGGTTATTG
TCTCATGAGCGGATACATATTTGAATGTATTTAGAAAAATAAACAAATAGGGGTTCCGCGCACATTTCCC
CGAAAAGTGCCACCTGACGTC
