>Addgene plasmid #45235 | Cenp-B INCENP mCherry | addgene partial sequence | sequence record 95227 | T7 5'-TAATACGACTCACTATAGGG-3'
AGAGGCGACAGCTGACGTTCCGGGAGAAGTCACGGATCATCCAGGAGGTGGAGGAGAATCCGGACCTGCG
CAAGGGCGAGATCGCGCGGCGCTTCAACATCCCGCCGTCCACGCTGAGCACGATCCTGAAGAACAAGCGC
GCCATCCTGGCGTCGGAGCGCAAGTACGGGGTGGCCTCCACCTGCCGCAAGACCAACAAGCTGTCTCCCT
ACGACAAGCTCGAGGGCTTGCTCATCGCCTGGTTCCAGCAGATCCGCGCCGCCGGCCTGCCGGTCAAGGG
CATCATCCTCAAGGAGAAGGCGCTGCGCATAGCCGAGGAGCTGGGCATGGACGACTTCACCGCCTCCAAC
GGCTGGCTGGACCGCTTCCGCCGGCGCCACGGCGTGGTGTCCTGCAGCGGCGTGGCCCGCGCCCGCGCGC
GAAACGCTGCCCCCCGCACCCCGGCGGCGCCTGCCAGTCCGGCCGCGGTGCCCTCGGAGGGCAGTGGCGG
GAGCACTACTGGTTGGCGCGCTCGGGAGGAGCAGCCGCCGTCGGTGGCCGAGGGCTACGCCTCGCAGGAC
GTGTTCAGCGCCACCGAGACCAGTCTATGGTACGACTTCCTGCCCGACCAGGCCGCGGGGCTGTGCGGAG
GCGACGGACGGCCGCGTCAAGCCACCCAGCGCCTGAGCGTCCTGCTATGCGCCAATGCCGACGGCAGCGA
GAAGCTGCCCCCGCTGGTGGCCGGCAAGTCGGCCAAGCCCCGCGCAGGCCAAGCCGGCCTGCCCTGCGAC
TACACCGCCAACTCCAAGGGTGGTGTCACCACCCAGGCCCTGGCCAAGTACTTGAAGGCCTTGGACACCC
GAATGGCTGCAGAGTCTCGCCGGGTCCTGCTGTTGGCCGGCCGCTTGGCTG
