>Addgene plasmid #45235 | Cenp-B INCENP mCherry | addgene partial sequence | sequence record 95228 | mCherry-R 5'-TTGGTCACCTTCAGCTTGG-3'
TCGATCTCGAACTCGTGGCCGTTCACGGAGCCCTCCATGTGCACCTTGAAGCGCATGAACTCCTTGATGA
TGGCCATGTTATCCTCCTCGCCCTTGCTCACCATTGGATCCCGGGCCCGCGGTACCGTCGACTGCAGAAT
TCGAAGCTTGTGCTTCTTCAGGCTGTAGGCCAGGCTGCTGGGGACCCTGGCGCCCTGCAGGGGCGGTGAG
TTCCAGACAGCAGAGCTGGTGCGCTTGTGATAGCGGGGCTTGCTCTTCTTGAAGATATCCTCCAAGTCCA
GTGGGAGAATGGTTCCAAAGAGCTCCAGAAGGTTCGGTGGGTGGTAGTACTGGTGAATGATAGCCTGGCT
GAGCGGGGTGCCTCGGGCCCAGGTGGGGATGGGCTTCCGGGGATGGGCCTCATCATCGGTGGAGTCGTCG
CTATTCAGATCCATCCCGTAGTTATCTGGGTTGATCTTGGGAGGGGCCCTGTGCCCTTGCGGAGTCATCT
GATATGAGGTACAAGCTGGAGACTGCACGTCCACAGTCACATTCAGGGCCTTGCTGGCCCCTGCTGCCTC
CTTGGCTTTCTTCTCTTGCTCCTCCTGCAGCTGCCGCTCAGCCAGACGCTGCTGCTCTTCCTTCTTCTTC
TCCTCCAGTTCCCTCTGCAGCTGCTCCTTCTGCAGCCGCAGGGCCTTCTCCCGCTCCTGCAGCTCCCTCT
CGGCCTGGAGCCGCTCCTGCTCCCGCCGACGCTCCTGCTCTGCCAGCTGTCGCTCCTGCTCGCGCCGCTC
CTGCTCCCGCCGCTCCTGCTCGCGCCGCTCCTGCTCGCGCCGCTCCTGCTCCCGCCGCTCCTGCTCCCGC
TGCTCTGCCAGCCGCTTAG
